LOCUS       Exported 5731 bp ds-DNA circular SYN 12-MAY-2021
DEFINITION  synthetic circular DNA
ACCESSION   .
VERSION     .
KEYWORDS    L4640
SOURCE      synthetic DNA construct
  ORGANISM  synthetic DNA construct
REFERENCE   1 (bases 1 to 5731)
  AUTHORS   Fire A et al
  TITLE     Fire Lab C. Elegans Vector Kit 1999
REFERENCE   2 (bases 1 to 5731)
  AUTHORS   .
  TITLE     Direct Submission
  JOURNAL   Exported May 12, 2021 from SnapGene Server 1.1.58
            http://www.snapgene.com
FEATURES             Location/Qualifiers
     source          1..5731
                     /organism="synthetic DNA construct"
                     /mol_type="other DNA"
     primer_bind     complement(1353..1381)
                     /label=GFP-R
                     /note="GFP, reverse primer. Does NOT anneal to EGFP"
     primer_bind     2129..2149
                     /label=GFP-F
                     /note="GFP, forward primer. Does NOT anneal to EGFP"
     primer_bind     complement(3171..3193)
                     /label=pGEX 3'
                     /note="pGEX vectors, reverse primer"
     primer_bind     3293..3312
                     /label=pRS-marker
                     /note="pRS vectors, use to sequence yeast selectable
                     marker"
     primer_bind     complement(3390..3408)
                     /label=pBRforEco
                     /note="pBR322 vectors, upsteam of EcoRI site, forward
                     primer"
     promoter        3476..3580
                     /gene="bla"
                     /label=AmpR promoter
     CDS             3581..4441
                     /codon_start=1
                     /gene="bla"
                     /product="beta-lactamase"
                     /label=AmpR
                     /note="confers resistance to ampicillin, carbenicillin, and
                     related antibiotics"
                     /translation="MSIQHFRVALIPFFAAFCLPVFAHPETLVKVKDAEDQLGARVGYI
                     ELDLNSGKILESFRPEERFPMMSTFKVLLCGAVLSRIDAGQEQLGRRIHYSQNDLVEYS
                     PVTEKHLTDGMTVRELCSAAITMSDNTAANLLLTTIGGPKELTAFLHNMGDHVTRLDRW
                     EPELNEAIPNDERDTTMPVAMATTLRKLLTGELLTLASRQQLIDWMEADKVAGPLLRSA
                     LPAGWFIADKSGAGERGSRGIIAALGPDGKPSRIVVIYTTGSQATMDERNRQIAEIGAS
                     LIKHW"
     primer_bind     complement(3799..3818)
                     /label=Amp-R
                     /note="Ampicillin resistance gene, reverse primer"
     rep_origin      4612..5200
                     /direction=RIGHT
                     /label=ori
                     /note="high-copy-number ColE1/pMB1/pBR322/pUC origin of
                     replication"
     primer_bind     5101..5120
                     /label=pBR322ori-F
                     /note="pBR322 origin, forward primer"
     primer_bind     5354..5371
                     /label=L4440
                     /note="L4440 vector, forward primer"
     protein_bind    5488..5509
                     /label=CAP binding site
                     /bound_moiety="E. coli catabolite activator protein"
                     /note="CAP binding activates transcription in the presence
                     of cAMP."
     promoter        5524..5554
                     /label=lac promoter
                     /note="promoter for the E. coli lac operon"
     protein_bind    5562..5578
                     /label=lac operator
                     /bound_moiety="lac repressor encoded by lacI"
                     /note="The lac repressor binds to the lac operator to
                     inhibit transcription in E. coli. This inhibition can be
                     relieved by adding lactose or
                     isopropyl-beta-D-thiogalactopyranoside (IPTG)."
     primer_bind     5567..5589
                     /label=M13/pUC Reverse
                     /note="In lacZ gene"
     primer_bind     5586..5602
                     /label=M13 rev
                     /note="common sequencing primer, one of multiple similar
                     variants"
     primer_bind     5586..5602
                     /label=M13 Reverse
                     /note="In lacZ gene. Also called M13-rev"
ORIGIN
        1 aagcttgcat gcctgcaggt cgactctaga ggatccccag cttgcatgcc tgcaggtcga
       61 ggcatttgaa ttgggggtgg tggacagtaa ctgtctgtaa taataattac tcctgaccag
      121 gttgcaattc gagttttgat aagcataatt ataccttgta cattgtgggt tttgtgctgt
      181 ggacgtttta ttgtgacatc cccataagct acaagaacaa aaatgaaatg taaaagtatt
      241 gaaaacgtcg tacattttat atctgagtag tatcctttgc tttaaatgtc cataaaacta
      301 attttataat caataaaaca acgtttgtaa atcaactgag tttacaagta gagacattga
      361 gggatacttt cactatgcta aagtgataat cgaccaaata ataacttcac tttggtattt
      421 attcctgtct tataaatgtt atgtatgaat taaattcata tgcatatggc tcactctgac
      481 aatttttaat aatcttccag atcaatattg actaccgatg cgggtggtct tttgctttga
      541 attctgctga actttacacc ccgaacagca atgtgtgctt cagcctaaaa aaaagtaagt
      601 gtgttaatca gtgcccccga ttcttcattt tttgcccctc tctcccgttt cgtcggcaaa
      661 agaagagaaa ataaagataa gtctcaagat aggttggtaa tcgctaaagt ggttgtgtgg
      721 ataagagtag caaaatggca ggaagagcac tttgcgcgca cacactgtac tcattgttct
      781 ggataaaatt ctctcgttgt ttgccgtcgg atgtctgcct ctctgcattg agccggcttc
      841 ttcactatct ttagttaacc taaaatgccg tttcttttct cgtatcccca ctatcccgtt
      901 gaggttctct gctctcttcg ctccctaccg ccagcgagca actatccgtg ggggcgcctt
      961 gctcggaaga tgggggggaa gaaagaagat ttttgctatt tgcacttgag aaagagactt
     1021 ttcctgcgtc gatggttaga gaacagtgtg cagacacttt tcagctacct agaattacaa
     1081 ttggatatcc ccgcctccca atccacccac ccagggaaaa agaagggctc gccgaaaatc
     1141 aaagttatct ccaggctcgc gcatcccacc gagcggttga cttctctcca ccacttttca
     1201 ttttaaccct cggggtacgg gattggccaa aggacccaaa ggtatgtttc gaatgatact
     1261 aacataacat agaacatttt caggaggacc cttggctagc gtcgacggta ccggtagaaa
     1321 aaatgagtaa aggagaagaa cttttcactg gagttgtccc aattcttgtt gaattagatg
     1381 gtgatgttaa tgggcacaaa ttttctgtca gtggagaggg tgaaggtgat gcaacatacg
     1441 gaaaacttac ccttaaattt atttgcacta ctggaaaact acctgttcca tgggtaagtt
     1501 taaacatata tatactaact aaccctgatt atttaaattt tcagccaaca cttgtcacta
     1561 ctttcggtta tggtcttcaa tgcttcgcca gatacccaga tcatatgaaa cagcatgact
     1621 ttttcaagag tgccatgccc gaaggttatg tacaggaaag aactatattt ttcaaagatg
     1681 acgggaacta caagacacgt aagtttaaac agttcggtac taactaacca tacatattta
     1741 aattttcagg tgctgaagtc aagtttgaag gtgataccct tgttaataga atcgagttaa
     1801 aaggtattga ttttaaagaa gatggaaaca ttcttggaca caaattggaa tacaactata
     1861 actcacacaa tgtatacatc atggcagaca aacaaaagaa tggaatcaaa gttgtaagtt
     1921 taaacatgat tttactaact aactaatctg atttaaattt tcagaacttc aaaattagac
     1981 acaacattga agatggaagc gttcaactag cagaccatta tcaacaaaat actccaattg
     2041 gcgatggccc tgtcctttta ccagacaacc attacctgtc ctaccaatct gccctttcga
     2101 aagatcccaa cgaaaagaga gaccacatgg tccttcttga gtttgtaaca gctgctggga
     2161 ttacacatgg catggatgaa ctatacaaat agcattcgta gaattgtaag tttaaacttt
     2221 ctcatactaa ctaacgcgct ctatttaaat tttcagaatt ccaactgagc gccggtcgct
     2281 accattacca acttgtctgg tgtcaaaaat aataggggcc gctgtcatca gagtaagttt
     2341 aaactgagtt ctactaacta acgagtaata tttaaatttt cagcatctcg cgcccgtgcc
     2401 tctgacttct aagtccaatt actcttcaac atccctacat gctctttctc cctgtgctcc
     2461 caccccctat ttttgttatt atcaaaaaac ttctcttaat ttctttgttt tttagcttct
     2521 tttaagtcac ctctaacaat gaaattgtgt agattcaaaa atagaattaa ttcgtaataa
     2581 aaagtcgaaa aaaattgtgc tccctccccc cattaataat aattctatcc caaaatctac
     2641 acaatgttct gtgtacactt cttatgtttt ttacttctga taaatttttt tgaaacatca
     2701 tagaaaaaac cgcacacaaa ataccttatc atatgttacg tttcagttta tgaccgcaat
     2761 ttttatttct tcgcacgtct gggcctctca tgacgtcaaa tcatgctcat cgtgaaaaag
     2821 ttttggagta tttttggaat ttttcaatca agtgaaagtt tatgaaatta attttcctgc
     2881 ttttgctttt tggggtttcc cctattgttt gtcaagattt cgaggacggc gtttttcttg
     2941 ctaaaatcac aagtattgat gagcacgatg caagaaagat cggaagaagg tttgggtttg
     3001 aggctcagtg gaaggtgagt agaagttgat aatttgaaag tggagtagtg tctatggggt
     3061 ttttgcctta aatgacagaa tacattccca atataccaaa cataactgtt tcctactagt
     3121 cggccgtacg ggccctttcg tctcgcgcgt ttcggtgatg acggtgaaaa cctctgacac
     3181 atgcagctcc cggagacggt cacagcttgt ctgtaagcgg atgccgggag cagacaagcc
     3241 cgtcagggcg cgtcagcggg tgttggcggg tgtcggggct ggcttaacta tgcggcatca
     3301 gagcagattg tactgagagt gcaccatatg cggtgtgaaa taccgcacag atgcgtaagg
     3361 agaaaatacc gcatcaggcg gccttaaggg cctcgtgata cgcctatttt tataggttaa
     3421 tgtcatgata ataatggttt cttagacgtc aggtggcact tttcggggaa atgtgcgcgg
     3481 aacccctatt tgtttatttt tctaaataca ttcaaatatg tatccgctca tgagacaata
     3541 accctgataa atgcttcaat aatattgaaa aaggaagagt atgagtattc aacatttccg
     3601 tgtcgccctt attccctttt ttgcggcatt ttgccttcct gtttttgctc acccagaaac
     3661 gctggtgaaa gtaaaagatg ctgaagatca gttgggtgca cgagtgggtt acatcgaact
     3721 ggatctcaac agcggtaaga tccttgagag ttttcgcccc gaagaacgtt ttccaatgat
     3781 gagcactttt aaagttctgc tatgtggcgc ggtattatcc cgtattgacg ccgggcaaga
     3841 gcaactcggt cgccgcatac actattctca gaatgacttg gttgagtact caccagtcac
     3901 agaaaagcat cttacggatg gcatgacagt aagagaatta tgcagtgctg ccataaccat
     3961 gagtgataac actgcggcca acttacttct gacaacgatc ggaggaccga aggagctaac
     4021 cgcttttttg cacaacatgg gggatcatgt aactcgcctt gatcgttggg aaccggagct
     4081 gaatgaagcc ataccaaacg acgagcgtga caccacgatg cctgtagcaa tggcaacaac
     4141 gttgcgcaaa ctattaactg gcgaactact tactctagct tcccggcaac aattaataga
     4201 ctggatggag gcggataaag ttgcaggacc acttctgcgc tcggcccttc cggctggctg
     4261 gtttattgct gataaatctg gagccggtga gcgtgggtct cgcggtatca ttgcagcact
     4321 ggggccagat ggtaagccct cccgtatcgt agttatctac acgacgggga gtcaggcaac
     4381 tatggatgaa cgaaatagac agatcgctga gataggtgcc tcactgatta agcattggta
     4441 actgtcagac caagtttact catatatact ttagattgat ttaaaacttc atttttaatt
     4501 taaaaggatc taggtgaaga tcctttttga taatctcatg accaaaatcc cttaacgtga
     4561 gttttcgttc cactgagcgt cagaccccgt agaaaagatc aaaggatctt cttgagatcc
     4621 tttttttctg cgcgtaatct gctgcttgca aacaaaaaaa ccaccgctac cagcggtggt
     4681 ttgtttgccg gatcaagagc taccaactct ttttccgaag gtaactggct tcagcagagc
     4741 gcagatacca aatactgtcc ttctagtgta gccgtagtta ggccaccact tcaagaactc
     4801 tgtagcaccg cctacatacc tcgctctgct aatcctgtta ccagtggctg ctgccagtgg
     4861 cgataagtcg tgtcttaccg ggttggactc aagacgatag ttaccggata aggcgcagcg
     4921 gtcgggctga acggggggtt cgtgcacaca gcccagcttg gagcgaacga cctacaccga
     4981 actgagatac ctacagcgtg agcattgaga aagcgccacg cttcccgaag ggagaaaggc
     5041 ggacaggtat ccggtaagcg gcagggtcgg aacaggagag cgcacgaggg agcttccagg
     5101 gggaaacgcc tggtatcttt atagtcctgt cgggtttcgc cacctctgac ttgagcgtcg
     5161 atttttgtga tgctcgtcag gggggcggag cctatggaaa aacgccagca acgcggcctt
     5221 tttacggttc ctggcctttt gctggccttt tgctcacatg ttctttcctg cgttatcccc
     5281 tgattctgtg gataaccgta ttaccgcctt tgagtgagct gataccgctc gccgcagccg
     5341 aacgaccgag cgcagcgagt cagtgagcga ggaagcggaa gagcgcccaa tacgcaaacc
     5401 gcctctcccc gcgcgttggc cgattcatta atgcagctgg cacgacaggt ttcccgactg
     5461 gaaagcgggc agtgagcgca acgcaattaa tgtgagttag ctcactcatt aggcacccca
     5521 ggctttacac tttatgcttc cggctcgtat gttgtgtgga attgtgagcg gataacaatt
     5581 tcacacagga aacagctatg accatgatta cgccaagctg taagtttaaa catgatctta
     5641 ctaactaact attctcattt aaattttcag agcttaaaaa tggctgaaat cactcacaac
     5701 gatggatacg ctaacaactt ggaaatgaaa t
//
