[The description below was written by a language model from this plasmid's Addgene catalogue record and the feature table of its GenBank file.]
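Description:
L4640 is a C. elegans expression vector from the 1999 Fire Lab worm vector kit, catalogued as an empty backbone of about 5.7 kb with no user insert; the parental backbone is listed as unknown. It is propagated in E. coli on a high-copy ColE1/pUC-type origin and selected with ampicillin through the bla (beta-lactamase) gene and its own promoter. Remnants of a pUC-style cloning region are also annotated, including the CAP binding site, lac promoter and lac operator, together with M13 reverse and other standard sequencing primer sites.

The worm-specific payload appears only in the catalogue's list of segments, not in the feature table, which marks this region solely by two GFP primer sites that are noted as not annealing to EGFP. The listed modules begin with myo-2 upstream and 5' sequences (myo2-1090, myo25'); myo-2 is generally known as a pharyngeal muscle myosin gene whose promoter drives pharynx-specific expression. These are followed by a GFP coding region assembled from several pieces (gfpN, gfpGLA, gfpT203Y, gfpC) and interrupted by multiple synthetic introns (IVSA, IVSR, IVSS, IVST, IVSM, IVSL), a design feature of Fire lab vectors intended to improve transgene expression in worms. The T203Y substitution is characteristic of yellow-shifted GFP variants, suggesting a YFP-type reporter, although the record does not say so explicitly. A "decoy" element is also listed; in this vector series it is usually a short upstream sequence meant to reduce spurious readthrough expression from the backbone. The 3' UTR is not stated. The construct would plausibly serve as a pharyngeal fluorescent reporter or transformation marker, or as a scaffold for building fusions by restriction cloning.
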