Addgene plasmid #1662: L4640
Purpose: (Empty Backbone)
Depositing lab: Andrew Fire. Depositing organization: Carnegie Institution for Science.
Backbone
  Vector backbone: Unknown
  Backbone size (bp): 5737
  Vector type: Worm Expression
Growth in bacteria
  Bacterial resistance: Ampicillin, 100 μg/mL
  Growth temperature: 37°C
  Growth strain: DH5alpha
  Copy number: Unknown
Gene/Insert
  Gene/Insert name: None
  Tag / fusion protein: myo2-1090, myo25', IVSA, rf2128, gfpN, IVSR, gfpGLA, IVSS, IVST, gfpT203Y, gfpC, IVSM, IVSL, decoy
  Cloning method: Restriction Enzyme
Terms and licenses: Academic/Nonprofit Terms; Industry Terms: Not Available to Industry
Depositor comments: See Fire Lab Vector Kit Documentation 1999. Fire Lab Miniprep Number pPD132.102, Ligation number L4640.
How to cite: L4640 was a gift from Andrew Fire (Addgene plasmid # 1662 ; http://n2t.net/addgene:1662 ; RRID:Addgene_1662)
