>Addgene plasmid #1662 | L4640 | addgene partial sequence | sequence record 16794 | 1662_m13reverse
GNTCTTACTAACTAACTATTCTCATTTAAATTTTCAGAGCTTAAAAATGGCTGAAATCACTCACAACGAT
GGATACGCTAACAACTTGGAAATGAAATAAGCTTGCATGCCTGCAGGTCGACTCTAGAGGATCCCCAGCT
TGCATGCCTGCAGGTCGAGGCATTTGAATTGGGGGTGGTGGACAGTAACTGTCTGTAATAATAATTACTC
CTGACCAGGTTGCAATTCGAGTTTTGATAAGCATAATTATACCTTGTACATTGTGGGTTTTGTGCTGTGG
ACGTTTTATTGTGACATCCCCATAAGCTACAAGAACAAAAATGAAATGTAAAAGTATTGAAAACGTCGTA
CATTTTATATCTGAGTAGTATCCTTTGCTTTAAATGTCCATAAAACTAATTTTATAATCAATAAAACAAC
GTTTGTAAATCAACTGAGTTTACAAGTAGAGACATTGAGGGATACTTTCACTATGCTAAAGTGATAATCG
ACCAAATAATAACTTCACTTTGGTATTTATTCCTGTCTTATAAATGTTATGTATGAATTAAATTCATATG
CATATGGCTCACTCTGACAATTTTTAATAATCTTCCAGATCAATATTGACTACCGATGCGGGTGGTCTTT
TGCTTTGAATTCTGCTGAACTTTACACCCCGAACAGCAATGTGTGCTTCAGCCTAAAAAAAAGTAAGTGT
GTTAATCAGTGCCCCCGATTCTTCATTTTTTGCCCCTCTCTCCCGTTTCGTCGGCAAAAGAAGAGAAAAT
AAAGATAAGTCTCAAGATAGGTTGGTAATCGCTAAAGTGGTTGTGTGGATAAGAGTAGCAAAATGGCAGG
AAGAGCACTTTGCGCGCACACACTGTACTCATTGTTCTGGATAAAATTCTCTCGTTGTTTGCCGTCNGAT
GTCTGCCTCTCTGCATTGAGCCGGCTCCNTCNCTATCNTTTAGTTAACCTAAAATGNCGTTTCNTTTCTC
GTATCCCCNCTATCCCNGTTGAGGTTCTCTGCTCTCTTCNCTCCCTACCGCCAGNGAAAAATATCCCGGG
GGGCCCCCTTGCNCNNAAAAGGGGGGGAAAAAAAAAAATTTTGCTNTTGCCCTTGAAAAAAACTTTCCNG
CCCCANGTTAAAAANNGGGGCANACCTTTCCCCNCCCNAAATANATGGNANNCCCCCCCCCCCCCCCCCC
CCGGNAAAAANGGCCCCCAAAACAANTTTCCCNGGNNCNCCNCCCCCNNGGGNNATTCNCCCCCTTTTTT
ANCCCNGGGNGGNTGGCAAANCCAGGNGTTNCANAAAAAAAAAAAATTNNGNACCNGCGCCCCNCCNNAA
AAAAAANAAANTNCCCNCCCCCCTAAAGNGGGNCNCCCCCNGGGGGNGAANAACANATT
